Addgene plasmid #244806: CL20_mEGFP_PAX5_ZCCHC7Δ1-447
Purpose: Express mEGFP-tagged fusion protein PAX5_ZCCHC7 with an IDR deletion
Depositing lab: Richard Kriwacki. Depositing organization: St. Jude Children's Research Hospital. Publication: Proteome-wide computational analyses reveal links between protein condensate formation and RNA biology. Maiti S, Tripathi S, Baggett DW, Phillips AH, Park CG, Wang J, Wahiduzzaman, Freyaldenhoven WT, Kinger S, Pioso BJ, Bollinger JC, Somjee R, Lang B, Babu MM, Kriwacki RW. Sci Adv. 2025 Dec 5;11(49):eady1420. doi: 10.1126/sciadv.ady1420. Epub 2025 Dec 3. PubMed 41337585.
Backbone
  Vector backbone: CL20
  Vector type: Mammalian Expression
Growth in bacteria
  Bacterial resistance: Ampicillin, 100 μg/mL
  Growth temperature: 37°C
  Growth strain: NEB Stable
  Copy number: High Copy
Gene/Insert
  Gene/Insert name: PAX5_ZCCHC7Δ1-447
  Species: H. sapiens (human)
  Mutation: Deletion of an IDR (amino acids 1-447 deleted)
  Tag / fusion protein: monomeric EGFP (N terminal on insert)
  Cloning method: Restriction Enzyme; 5′ cloning site Unknown (unknown if destroyed)
Terms and licenses: Academic/Nonprofit Terms; Industry Terms: Not Available to Industry
Depositor comments: PAX5_ZCCHC7_1-447
How to cite: CL20_mEGFP_PAX5_ZCCHC7Δ1-447 was a gift from Richard Kriwacki (Addgene plasmid # 244806 ; http://n2t.net/addgene:244806 ; RRID:Addgene_244806)
