[The description below was written by a language model from this plasmid's Addgene catalogue record and pLannotate feature annotations shown in this document.]
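Description:
CL20_mEGFP_PAX5_ZCCHC7Δ1-447 is a mammalian expression plasmid built on the CL20 backbone. The feature table shows this backbone to be an HIV-1-derived, self-inactivating lentiviral transfer vector, although the catalogue lists it only as "Mammalian Expression". It is propagated in E. coli through a high-copy ColE1/pUC-type origin with ampicillin selection (AmpR, β-lactamase). The recorded growth strain is a recombination-reduced one, as is commonly chosen for repeat-containing LTR plasmids. The viral portion has a CMV enhancer fused to a truncated 5' LTR, which can drive Tat-independent transcription of the vector genome in packaging cells. This is followed by the Ψ packaging signal with a gag fragment, the cPPT/CTS, the Rev response element, and a ΔU3 3' LTR. A rabbit β-globin polyadenylation signal lies downstream of the 3' LTR. An SV40 origin and poly(A) signal sit in the plasmid backbone, along with remnants of lac regulatory sequences. No mammalian selection marker is annotated.

The payload sits between the RRE and the 3' LTR and is driven by an internal CMV enhancer/promoter. It encodes monomeric EGFP fused to the N-terminus of a human PAX5–ZCCHC7 fusion protein, annotated as a PAX5 fragment joined directly to a ZCCHC7 fragment. The catalogue describes the insert as a deletion variant lacking an intrinsically disordered region (amino acids 1–447 deleted). However, the depositor comment reads "1-447", so the record is ambiguous about which residues are retained. The stated purpose is to express the mEGFP-tagged, IDR-deleted fusion protein. The green tag allows its localisation to be imaged in cells, and the associated publication concerns protein condensate formation and RNA biology.
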