Features (pLannotate 1.2.2; 30 found; start..end, strand, type, name):
    199..254     -  polyA_signal   β-globin poly(A) signal: rabbit β-globin polyadenylation signal (Gil and Proudfoot, 1987)
    340..475     -  LTR            3' LTR (ΔU3) (fragment): self-inactivating 3' long terminal repeat (LTR) from HIV-1
    477..545     -  CDS            nef (fragment): NEF_HV1Z2 - Experimental evidence at protein level: Swiss-Prot protein existence level 1. Extracellular Nef protein targets CD4(+) T-lymphocytes for apoptosis by interacting with CXCR4 surface receptors. From Human immunodeficiency virus type 1 group M subtype D (isolate Z2/CDC-Z34) (HIV-1).
    571..1137    -  CDS            ZCCHC7 (fragment): ZCHC7_HUMAN - Experimental evidence at protein level: Swiss-Prot protein existence level 1. From Homo sapiens (Human).
   1132..1911    -  CDS            PAX5 (fragment): PAX5_HUMAN - Experimental evidence at protein level: Swiss-Prot protein existence level 1. (Microbial infection) Plays an essential role in the maintenance of Epstein-Barr virus genome copy number within the host cell by promoting EBNA1/oriP-dependent binding and transcription (PubMed:31941781). Participates also in the inhibition of lytic EBV reactivation by modulating viral BZLF1 activity (PubMed:23678172). From Homo sapiens (Human).
   1957..2673    -  CDS            mEGFP: mEGFP is a basic (constitutively fluorescent) green fluorescent protein published in 2002, derived from Aequorea victoria. It has moderate acid sensitivity.
   2687..2724    -  misc_feature   MCS (fragment): multiple cloning site
   2723..2739    -  promoter       tight TRE promoter (fragment): Tet-responsive promoter PTight, consisting of seven tet operator sequences followed by the minimal CMV promoter
   2755..2958    -  promoter       CMV promoter: human cytomegalovirus (CMV) immediate early promoter
   2959..3262    -  enhancer       CMV enhancer: human cytomegalovirus immediate early enhancer
   3330..3346    -  misc_feature   MCS (fragment): multiple cloning site
   3346..3371    -  CDS            Rev (fragment): human immunodeficiency virus 1 (HIV-1) Rev protein; rev; enhances nuclear export of unspliced and incompletely spliced viral mRNAs
   3748..3981    -  misc_feature   RRE: The Rev response element (RRE) of HIV-1 allows for Rev-dependent mRNA export from the nucleus to the cytoplasm.
   4115..4198    -  CDS            vif (fragment): VIF_HV1BR - Experimental evidence at protein level: Swiss-Prot protein existence level 1. Counteracts the innate antiviral activity of host APOBEC3F and APOBEC3G. Forms a complex with host APOBEC3F and APOBEC3G thus preventing the entry of these lethally hypermutating enzymes into progeny virions. Recruits an active E3 ubiquitin ligase complex composed of elongin BC, CUL5, and RBX2 to induce polyubiquitination of APOBEC3G and APOBEC3F. In turn, they are directed to the 26S proteasome for degradation. Vif interaction with APOBEC3G also blocks its cytidine deaminase activity in a proteasome-inde
   4341..4458    -  misc_feature   cPPT/CTS: central polypurine tract and central termination sequence of HIV-1
   4607..4966    -  CDS            HIV-1 gag (fragment): gag protein from human immunodeficiency virus 1; gag
   4950..5075    -  misc_feature   HIV-1 Ψ: packaging signal of human immunodeficiency virus type 1
   5122..5379    -  LTR            5' LTR (truncated): truncated 5' long terminal repeat (LTR) from HIV-1
   5381..5760    -  enhancer       CMV enhancer: human cytomegalovirus immediate early enhancer
   5791..5895    +  promoter       AmpR promoter: bla
   5896..6756    +  CDS            AmpR: β-lactamase; bla; confers resistance to ampicillin, carbenicillin, and related antibiotics
   6927..7515    +  rep_origin     ori: high-copy-number ColE1/pMB1/pBR322/pUC origin of replication
   7698..7752    +  CDS            lacI (fragment): lac repressor; lacI; The lac repressor binds to the lac operator to inhibit transcription in E. coli. This inhibition can be relieved by adding lactose or isopropyl-β-D-thiogalactopyranoside (IPTG).
   7754..7888    -  polyA_signal   SV40 poly(A) signal: SV40 polyadenylation signal
   7908..8043    -  rep_origin     SV40 ori: SV40 origin of replication
   8067..8089    -  promoter       SV40 promoter (fragment): SV40 enhancer and early promoter
   8096..8135    +  CDS            lacI (fragment): lac repressor; lacI; The lac repressor binds to the lac operator to inhibit transcription in E. coli. This inhibition can be relieved by adding lactose or isopropyl-β-D-thiogalactopyranoside (IPTG).
   8148..8169    +  protein_bind   CAP binding site: CAP binding activates transcription in the presence of cAMP. E. coli catabolite activator protein
   8184..8214    +  promoter       lac promoter: promoter for the E. coli lac operon
   8222..8238    +  protein_bind   lac operator: The lac repressor binds to the lac operator to inhibit transcription in E. coli. This inhibition can be relieved by adding lactose or isopropyl-β-D-thiogalactopyranoside (IPTG). lac repressor encoded by lacI
>Addgene plasmid #244806 | CL20_mEGFP_PAX5_ZCCHC7Δ1-447 | addgene full sequence | sequence record 488267 | Addgene NGS Result
AAAAAAAATCTAACCTCAAGTCAAGGCTTTTCTATGGAATAAGGAATGGACAGCAGGGGGCTGTTTCATA
TACTGATGACCTCTTTATAGCCAACCTTTGTTCATGGCAGCCAGCATATGGGCATATGTTGCCAAACTCT
AAACCAAATACTCATTCTGATGTTTTAAATGATTTGCCCTCCCATATGTCCTTCCGAGTGAGAGACACAA
AAAATTCCAACACACTATTGCAATGAAAATAAATTTCCTTTATTAGCCAGAAGTCAGATGCTCAAGGGGC
TTCATGATGTCCCCATAATTTTTGGCAGAGGGAAAAAGATCTGCTAGCTCGAGCAGCTGAAGCTTTATTG
AGGCTTAAGCAGTGGGTTCCCTAGTTAGCCAGAGAGCTCCCAGGCTCAGATCTGGTCTAACCAGAGAGAC
CCAGTACAGGCAAAAAGCAGATCTTGTCTTCTTTGGGAGTGAATTAGCCCTTCCAGTCCCCCCTTTTCTT
TTAAAAAGTGGCTAAGATCTACAGCTGCCTTGTAAGTCATTGGTCTTAAAGGTACCGTAATCTTATCTAG
AACCGGTTCACTCGCGCTCTTGGATTTCGTACTTATCGTCATAGTAGCAGATAAAGGGGCTAACGGGGGA
GGGATCATAAACCTCACGTTCAGGGCACTCATGCCCGTAGTGGCCCTTCTGTGCGCAATGGTAACAATAT
GCCAACGCTGAGGGGCGTGATGGGGTTTTGGGTTTCTTGGGGGGGCCTGGCTTAGTAGTCAGATGGTATT
GACGCCAGATTTCTGTGCAAGCGTCGGTGTAATGACCAAGCATGTGACAGCGATCACATTGTTTGTCCCA
GCTATGGCGAAATAAACAGGAGTGGTCCAGCATCTTGGGAACTGGACAGTACTCGCAAAGCGGCGCCGGA
CACGAATACAGCAAGTGCCCACGACGGGAGCAAAGGAAACAACGACGCACTTTACGCGGCAATGGACAGT
TTTTAGACAGATGTCCGCGTTTGTCACAGTTGCGGCAAATGATATTTTTATTTGCACTATAATAACGCTG
TGTCCAGCGTCCCGGTGTGCGGTTATTTGCAATCTGTGCTTCGATATCTTTATCCGAAATCGACCAATTA
ATCCCATCCTCGCGCTCCGGTTTGATAGGTTCCGTGGTTGTGAAGATATCTGAATAGTGCTGGCGCTCAA
ATACGCGATCAAGAACCTCAAGTTGCTGCTGCGTAAAAAGGTCACCACGCATTTGCTTACGCAAAAAGTC
ACGACCTGGCAGCGAGTGCCCATTTGGAACCGGTGACTCTTGAATCCCCTCATCGCGCTTACGCTTGTTC
GTATCTGCCGAAGGCGATGTGATGCCTAAGATCCCCGAAATCGAGTAAGAGGACCCCGCACTATCTGTGC
TTACAGAGCTGACTTGTGTGACACTCCCAGTGCTAACAATACTGTGGGAAGAAGCCGGAACGGGCTGGTT
GGGCGGTTGCTGAACTTTAGTACGAATAATACGATTAATGCTACTGACCGATGGAACCGTATCGTTATCA
CATACGCGTTCAGCCAGTAAGCGGTCACGGATTTCCCAGGCAAACATTGTCGGGTTCTGACGCTTATATT
CGGCGATCTTCTCGACGACTTTCGGGGTGGCCACTTTTGGTTTAGAACCCCCAATAACACCCGGTTTAAT
ACTCCCCGTTTCATAGTAGCGCCCCAAAATCTTAGATACACAGCCGTGTGACACGCGTAATTGGCGGCTG
ATATCACATGGACGTACGCCTTGGTGCGCCAACTCTACAATGCGCTGGCGGACCACATCAGGCAAAGGGC
GGCCATTCACGAATACGCCACCAAGCTGATTTACACCTCCGTGCCCGGTACGTGAAGTGCGAGGTGTGGG
GTAGTTCTTTTCAAGGTCCATTCCCCGGGAAGCGGCCGCACTTCCCCCGGAGCCTCCGCTTCCGCCCTTG
TACAGCTCGTCCATGCCGAGAGTGATCCCGGCGGCGGTCACGAACTCCAGCAGGACCATGTGATCGCGCT
TCTCGTTGGGGTCTTTGCTCAGCTTGGACTGGGTGCTCAGGTAGTGGTTGTCGGGCAGCAGCACGGGGCC
GTCGCCGATGGGGGTGTTCTGCTGGTAGTGGTCGGCGAGCTGCACGCTGCCGTCCTCGATGTTGTGGCGG
ATCTTGAAGTTCACCTTGATGCCGTTCTTCTGCTTGTCGGCCATGATATAGACGTTGTGGCTGTTGTAGT
TGTACTCCAGCTTGTGCCCCAGGATGTTGCCGTCCTCCTTGAAGTCGATGCCCTTCAGCTCGATGCGGTT
CACCAGGGTGTCGCCCTCGAACTTCACCTCGGCGCGGGTCTTGTAGTTGCCGTCGTCCTTGAAGAAGATG
GTGCGCTCCTGGACGTAGCCTTCGGGCATGGCGGACTTGAAGAAGTCGTGCTGCTTCATGTGGTCGGGGT
AGCGGCTGAAGCACTGCACGCCGTAGGTCAGGGTGGTCACGAGGGTGGGCCAGGGCACGGGCAGCTTGCC
GGTGGTGCAGATGAACTTCAGGGTCAGCTTGCCGTAGGTGGCATCGCCCTCGCCCTCGCCGGACACGCTG
AACTTGTGGCCGTTTACGTCGCCGTCCAGCTCGACCAGGATGGGCACCACCCCGGTGAACAGCTCCTCGC
CCTTGCTCACCATGGTGGCGACCGGTGGATCCCGGGCCCGCGGTACCGTCGACTGCAGAATTCGGTTCAC
TAAACGAGCCCGGTTCACTAAACGAGCTCTGCTTATATAGACCTCCCACCGTACACGCCTACCGCCCATT
TGCGTCAATGGGGCGGAGTTGTTACGACATTTTGGAAAGTCCCGTTGATTTTGGTGCCAAAACAAACTCC
CATTGACGTCAATGGGGTGGAGACTTGGAAATCCCCGTGAGTCAAACCGCTATCCACGCCCATTGATGTA
CTGCCAAAACCGCATCACCATGGTAATAGCGATGACTAATACGTAGATGTACTGCCAAGTAGGAAAGTCC
CATAAGGTCATGTACTGGGCATAATGCCAGGCGGGCCATTTACCGTCATTGACGTCAATAGGGGGCGTAC
TTGGCATATGATACACTTGATGTACTGCCAAGTGGGCAGTTTACCGTAAATACTCCACCCATTGACGTCA
ATGGAAAGTCCCTATTGGCGTTACTATGGGAACATACGTCATTATTGACGTCAATGGGCGGGGGTCGTTG
GGCGGTCAGCCAGGCGGGCCATTTACCGTAAGTTATGTAACGCGGAACTCCATATATGGGCTATGAACTA
ATGACCCCGTAATTGATTACTATTAATAACTAGCACGCGTTCGAAGCTTGAGCTCGGTCCCCTCGGGGTT
GGGAGGTGGGTCTGAAACGATAATGGTGAATATCCCTGCCTAACTCTATTCACTATAGAAAGTACAGCAA
AAACTATTCTTAAACCTACCAAGCCTCCTACTATCATTATGAATAATTTTATATACCACAGCCAATTTGT
TATGTTAAACCAATTCCACAAACTTGCCCATTTATCTAATTCCAATAATTCTTGTTCATTCTTTTCTTGC
TGGTTTTGCGATTCTTCAATTAAGGAGTGTATTAAGCTTGTGTAATTGTTAATTTCTCTGTCCCACTCCA
TCCAGGTCGTGTGATTCCAAATCTGTTCCAGAGATTTATTACTCCAACTAGCATTCCAAGGCACAGCAGT
GGTGCAAATGAGTTTTCCAGAGCAACCCCAAATCCCCAGGAGCTGTTGATCCTTTAGGTATCTTTCCACA
GCCAGGATTCTTGCCTGGAGCTGCTTGATGCCCCAGACTGTGAGTTGCAACAGATGCTGTTGCGCCTCAA
TAGCCCTCAGCAAATTGTTCTGCTGCTGCACTATACCAGACAATAATTGTCTGGCCTGTACCGTCAGCGT
CATTGACGCTGCGCCCATAGTGCTTCCTGCTGCTCCCAAGAACCCAAGGAACAAAGCTCCTATTCCCACT
GCTCTTTTTTCTCTCTGCACCACTCTTCTCTTTGCCTTGGTGGGTGCTACTCCTAATGGTTCAATTTTTA
CTACTTTATATTTATATAATTCACTTCTCCAATTGTCCCTCATATCTCCTCCTTATGGTGTTTTACTAAA
CTTTTCCATGTTCTAATCCTCATCCTGTCTACTTGCCACACAATCATCACCTGCCATCTGTTTTCCATAA
TCCCTAATGATCTTTGCTTTTCTTCTTGGCACTACTTTTATGTCACTATTATCTTGTATTACTACTGCCC
CTTCACCTTTCCAGAGGAGCTTTGCTGGTCCTTTCCAAAGTGGATTTCTGCTGTCCCTGTAATAAACCCG
AAAATTTTGAATTTTTGTAATTTGTTTTTGTAATTCTTTAGTTTGTATGTCTGTTGCTATTATGTCTACT
ATTCTTTCCCCTGCACTGTACCCCCCAATCCCCCCTTTTCTTTTAAAATTGTGGATGAATACTGCCATTT
GTACTGCTGTCTTAAGATGTTCAGCCTGATCTCTTACCTGTCCTATAATTTTCTTTAATTCTTTATTCAT
AGATTCTACTACTCCTTGACTTTGGGGATTGTAGGGAATTTCCAGGTCTGAAGATCCTGCTGCTTGCTGT
GCTTTTTTCTTACTTTTGTTTTGCTCTTCCTCTATCTTGTCTAAAGCTTCCTTGGTGTCTTTTATCTCTA
TCCTTTGATGCACACAATAGAGGGTTGCTACTGTATTATATAATGATCTAAGTTCTTCTGATCCTGTCTG
AAGGGATGGTTGTAGCTGTCCCAGTATTTGTCTACAGCCTTCTGATGTTTCTAACAGGCCAGTATTAACT
GCGAATCGTTCTAGCTCCCTGCTTGCCCATACTATATGTTTTAATTTATATTTTTTCTTTCCCCCTGGCC
TTAACCGAATTTTTTCCCATCGCGATCTAATTCTCCCCCGCTTAATACTGACGCTCTCGCACCCATCTCT
CTCCTTCTAGCCTCCGCTAGTCAAAATTTTTGGCGTACTCACCAGTCGCCGCCCCTCGCCTCTTGCCGTG
CGCGCTTCAGCAAGCCGAGTCCTGCGTCGAGAGAGCTCCTCTGGTTTCCCTTTCGCTTTCAAGTCCCTGT
TCGGGCGCCACTGCTAGAGATTTTCCACACTGACTAAAAGGGTCTGAGGGATCTCTAGTTACCAGAGTCA
CACAACAGACGGGCACACACTACTTGAAGCACTCAAGGCAAGCTTTATTGAGGCTTAAGCAGTGGGTTCC
CTAGTTAGCCAGAGAGCTCCCAGGCTCAGATCTGGTCTAACCAGAGAGACCCAGTACAGGCAAAAAGCAG
CTGCTTATATGCAGGATCTGAGGGCTCGCCACTCCCCAGTCCCGCCCAGGCCACGCCTCCCATGGTAATA
GCGATGACTAATACGTAGATGTACTGCCAAGTAGGAAAGTCCCATAAGGTCATGTACTGGGCATAATGCC
AGGCGGGCCATTTACCGTCATTGACGTCAATAGGGGGCGTACTTGGCATATGATACACTTGATGTACTGC
CAAGTGGGCAGTTTACCGTAAATACTCCACCCATTGACGTCAATGGAAAGTCCCTATTGGCGTTACTATG
GGAACATACGTCATTATTGACGTCAATGGGCGGGGGTCGTTGGGCGGTCAGCCAGGCGGGCCATTTACCG
TAAGTTATGTAACGCGGAACTCCATATATGGGCTATGAACTAATGACCCCGTAATTGATTACTATTAATA
ACTAGTCAATAATCAATGTCGACCCAGGTGGCACTTTTCGGGGAAATGTGCGCGGAACCCCTATTTGTTT
ATTTTTCTAAATACATTCAAATATGTATCCGCTCATGAGACAATAACCCTGATAAATGCTTCAATAATAT
TGAAAAAGGAAGAGTATGAGTATTCAACATTTCCGTGTCGCCCTTATTCCCTTTTTTGCGGCATTTTGCC
TTCCTGTTTTTGCTCACCCAGAAACGCTGGTGAAAGTAAAAGATGCTGAAGATCAGTTGGGTGCACGAGT
GGGTTACATCGAACTGGATCTCAACAGCGGTAAGATCCTTGAGAGTTTTCGCCCCGAAGAACGTTTTCCA
ATGATGAGCACTTTTAAAGTTCTGCTATGTGGCGCGGTATTATCCCGTATTGACGCCGGGCAAGAGCAAC
TCGGTCGCCGCATACACTATTCTCAGAATGACTTGGTTGAGTACTCACCAGTCACAGAAAAGCATCTTAC
GGATGGCATGACAGTAAGAGAATTATGCAGTGCTGCCATAACCATGAGTGATAACACTGCGGCCAACTTA
CTTCTGACAACGATCGGAGGACCGAAGGAGCTAACCGCTTTTTTGCACAACATGGGGGATCATGTAACTC
GCCTTGATCGTTGGGAACCGGAGCTGAATGAAGCCATACCAAACGACGAGCGTGACACCACGATGCCTGT
AGCAATGGCAACAACGTTGCGCAAACTATTAACTGGCGAACTACTTACTCTAGCTTCCCGGCAACAATTA
ATAGACTGGATGGAGGCGGATAAAGTTGCAGGACCACTTCTGCGCTCGGCCCTTCCGGCTGGCTGGTTTA
TTGCTGATAAATCTGGAGCCGGTGAGCGTGGGTCTCGCGGTATCATTGCAGCACTGGGGCCAGATGGTAA
GCCCTCCCGTATCGTAGTTATCTACACGACGGGGAGTCAGGCAACTATGGATGAACGAAATAGACAGATC
GCTGAGATAGGTGCCTCACTGATTAAGCATTGGTAACTGTCAGACCAAGTTTACTCATATATACTTTAGA
TTGATTTAAAACTTCATTTTTAATTTAAAAGGATCTAGGTGAAGATCCTTTTTGATAATCTCATGACCAA
AATCCCTTAACGTGAGTTTTCGTTCCACTGAGCGTCAGACCCCGTAGAAAAGATCAAAGGATCTTCTTGA
GATCCTTTTTTTCTGCGCGTAATCTGCTGCTTGCAAACAAAAAAACCACCGCTACCAGCGGTGGTTTGTT
TGCCGGATCAAGAGCTACCAACTCTTTTTCCGAAGGTAACTGGCTTCAGCAGAGCGCAGATACCAAATAC
TGTTCTTCTAGTGTAGCCGTAGTTAGGCCACCACTTCAAGAACTCTGTAGCACCGCCTACATACCTCGCT
CTGCTAATCCTGTTACCAGTGGCTGCTGCCAGTGGCGATAAGTCGTGTCTTACCGGGTTGGACTCAAGAC
GATAGTTACCGGATAAGGCGCAGCGGTCGGGCTGAACGGGGGGTTCGTGCACACAGCCCAGCTTGGAGCG
AACGACCTACACCGAACTGAGATACCTACAGCGTGAGCTATGAGAAAGCGCCACGCTTCCCGAAGGGAGA
AAGGCGGACAGGTATCCGGTAAGCGGCAGGGTCGGAACAGGAGAGCGCACGAGGGAGCTTCCAGGGGGAA
ACGCCTGGTATCTTTATAGTCCTGTCGGGTTTCGCCACCTCTGACTTGAGCGTCGATTTTTGTGATGCTC
GTCAGGGGGGCGGAGCCTATGGAAAAACGCCAGCAACGCGGCCTTTTTACGGTTCCTGGCCTTTTGCTGG
CCTTTTGCTCACATGTTCTTTCCTGCGTTATCCCCTGATTCTGTGGATAACCGTATTACCGCCTTTGAGT
GAGCTGATACCGCTCGCCGCAGCCGAACGACCGAGCGCAGCGAGTCAGTGAGCGAGGAAGCGGAAGAGCG
CCCAATACGCAAACCGCCTCTCCCCGCGCGTTGGCCGATTCATTAATGCAGCGGATCCAGACATGATAAG
ATACATTGATGAGTTTGGACAAACCACAACTAGAATGCAGTGAAAAAAATGCTTTATTTGTGAAATTTGT
GATGCTATTGCTTTATTTGTAACCATTATAAGCTGCAATAAACAAGTTAGCTTTTTGCAAAAGCCTAGGC
CTCCAAAAAAGCCTCCTCACTACTTCTGGAATAGCTCAGAGGCCGAGGCGGCCTCGGCCTCTGCATAAAT
AAAAAAAATTAGTCAGCCATGGGGCGGAGAATGGGCGGAACTGGGCGGAGTTAGGGGCGGGATGGGCGGA
GTTAGGGGCGGGACTATGGTTGCTGACTAATTGAGATGCGGATCCGCTGGCACGACAGGTTTCCCGACTG
GAAAGCGGGCAGTGAGCGCAACGCAATTAATGTGAGTTAGCTCACTCATTAGGCACCCCAGGCTTTACAC
TTTATGCTTCCGGCTCGTATGTTGTGTGGAATTGTGAGCGGATAACAATTTCACACAGGAAACAGCTATG
ACCATGATTACGCCAAGCTTGGGCTGCAGGTCGAGGGATCTCCATAAGAGAAGAGGGACAGCTATGACTG
GGAGTAGTCAGGAGAGGAGGAAAAATCTGGCTAGTAAAACATGTAAGGAAAATTTTAGGGATGTTAAAGA
AAAAAATAACACAAAACAAAATAT
